>Addgene plasmid #75796 | GSAP gRNA (BRDN0001148675) | addgene full sequence | sequence record 184584 | Addgene Assembled Sequence
CCCGGGTGCAAAGATGGATAAAGTTTTAAACAGAGAGGAATCTTTGCAGCTAATGGACCTTCTAGGTCTT
GAAAGGAGTGGGAATTGGCTCCGGTGCCCGTCAGTGGGCAGAGCGCACATCGCCCACAGTCCCCGAGAAG
TTGGGGGGAGGGGTCGGCAATTGATCCGGTGCCTAGAGAAGGTGGCGCGGGGTAAACTGGGAAAGTGATG
TCGTGTACTGGCTCCGCCTTTTTCCCGAGGGTGGGGGAGAACCGTATATAAGTGCAGTAGTCGCCGTGAA
CGTTCTTTTTCGCAACGGGTTTGCCGCCAGAACACAGGTAAGTGCCGTGTGTGGTTCCCGCGGGCCTGGC
CTCTTTACGGGTTATGGCCCTTGCGTGCCTTGAATTACTTCCACCTGGCTGCAGTACGTGATTCTTGATC
CCGAGCTTCGGGTTGGAAGTGGGTGGGAGAGTTCGAGGCCTTGCGCTTAAGGAGCCCCTTCGCCTCGTGC
TTGAGTTGAGGCCTGGCCTGGGCGCTGGGGCCGCCGCGTGCGAATCTGGTGGCACCTTCGCGCCTGTCTC
GCTGCTTTCGATAAGTCTCTAGCCATTTAAAATTTTTGATGACCTGCTGCGACGCTTTTTTTCTGGCAAG
ATAGTCTTGTAAATGCGGGCCAAGATCTGCACACTGGTATTTCGGTTTTTGGGGCCGCGGGCGGCGACGG
GGCCCGTGCGTCCCAGCGCACATGTTCGGCGAGGCGGGGCCTGCGAGCGCGGCCACCGAGAATCGGACGG
GGGTAGTCTCAAGCTGGCCGGCCTGCTCTGGTGCCTGGCCTCGCGCCGCCGTGTATCGCCCCGCCCTGGG
CGGCAAGGCTGGCCCGGTCGGCACCAGTTGCGTGAGCGGAAAGATGGCCGCTTCCCGGCCCTGCTGCAGG
GAGCTCAAAATGGAGGACGCGGCGCTCGGGAGAGCGGGCGGGTGAGTCACCCACACAAAGGAAAAGGGCC
TTTCCGTCCTCAGCCGTCGCTTCATGTGACTCCACGGAGTACCGGGCGCCGTCCAGGCACCTCGATTAGT
TCTCGAGCTTTTGGAGTACGTCGTCTTTAGGTTGGGGGGAGGGGTTTTATGCGATGGAGTTTCCCCACAC
TGAGTGGGTGGAGACTGAAGTTAGGCCAGCTTGGCACTTGATGTAATTCTCCTTGGAATTTGCCCTTTTT
GAGTTTGGATCTTGGTTCATTCTCAAGCCTCAGACAGTGGTTCAAAGTTTTTTTCTTCCATTTCAGGTGT
CGTGACGTACGGCCACCATGACCGAGTACAAGCCCACGGTGCGCCTCGCCACCCGCGACGACGTCCCCAG
GGCCGTACGCACCCTCGCCGCCGCGTTCGCCGACTACCCCGCCACGCGCCACACCGTCGATCCGGACCGC
CACATCGAGCGGGTCACCGAGCTGCAAGAACTCTTCCTCACGCGCGTCGGGCTCGACATCGGCAAGGTGT
GGGTCGCGGACGACGGCGCCGCCGTGGCGGTCTGGACCACGCCGGAGAGCGTCGAAGCGGGGGCGGTGTT
CGCCGAGATCGGCCCGCGCATGGCCGAGTTGAGCGGTTCCCGGCTGGCCGCGCAGCAACAGATGGAAGGC
CTCCTGGCGCCGCACCGGCCCAAGGAGCCCGCGTGGTTCCTGGCCACCGTCGGAGTCTCGCCCGACCACC
AGGGCAAGGGTCTGGGCAGCGCCGTCGTGCTCCCCGGAGTGGAGGCGGCCGAGCGCGCCGGGGTGCCCGC
CTTCCTGGAGACCTCCGCGCCCCGCAACCTCCCCTTCTACGAGCGGCTCGGCTTCACCGTCACCGCCGAC
GTCGAGGTGCCCGAAGGACCGCGCACCTGGTGCATGACCCGCAAGCCCGGTGCCTGAACGCGTTAAGTCG
ACAATCAACCTCTGGATTACAAAATTTGTGAAAGATTGACTGGTATTCTTAACTATGTTGCTCCTTTTAC
GCTATGTGGATACGCTGCTTTAATGCCTTTGTATCATGCTATTGCTTCCCGTATGGCTTTCATTTTCTCC
TCCTTGTATAAATCCTGGTTGCTGTCTCTTTATGAGGAGTTGTGGCCCGTTGTCAGGCAACGTGGCGTGG
TGTGCACTGTGTTTGCTGACGCAACCCCCACTGGTTGGGGCATTGCCACCACCTGTCAGCTCCTTTCCGG
GACTTTCGCTTTCCCCCTCCCTATTGCCACGGCGGAACTCATCGCCGCCTGCCTTGCCCGCTGCTGGACA
GGGGCTCGGCTGTTGGGCACTGACAATTCCGTGGTGTTGTCGGGGAAATCATCGTCCTTTCCTTGGCTGC
TCGCCTGTGTTGCCACCTGGATTCTGCGCGGGACGTCCTTCTGCTACGTCCCTTCGGCCCTCAATCCAGC
GGACCTTCCTTCCCGCGGCCTGCTGCCGGCTCTGCGGCCTCTTCCGCGTCTTCGCCTTCGCCCTCAGACG
AGTCGGATCTCCCTTTGGGCCGCCTCCCCGCGTCGACTTTAAGACCAATGACTTACAAGGCAGCTGTAGA
TCTTAGCCACTTTTTAAAAGAAAAGGGGGGACTGGAAGGGCTAATTCACTCCCAACGAAGACAAGATCTG
CTTTTTGCTTGTACTGGGTCTCTCTGGTTAGACCAGATCTGAGCCTGGGAGCTCTCTGGCTAACTAGGGA
ACCCACTGCTTAAGCCTCAATAAAGCTTGCCTTGAGTGCTTCAAGTAGTGTGTGCCCGTCTGTTGTGTGA
CTCTGGTAACTAGAGATCCCTCAGACCCTTTTAGTCAGTGTGGAAAATCTCTAGCAGTACGTATAGTAGT
TCATGTCATCTTATTATTCAGTATTTATAACTTGCAAAGAAATGAATATCAGAGAGTGAGAGGAACTTGT
TTATTGCAGCTTATAATGGTTACAAATAAAGCAATAGCATCACAAATTTCACAAATAAAGCATTTTTTTC
ACTGCATTCTAGTTGTGGTTTGTCCAAACTCATCAATGTATCTTATCATGTCTGGCTCTAGCTATCCCGC
CCCTAACTCCGCCCATCCCGCCCCTAACTCCGCCCAGTTCCGCCCATTCTCCGCCCCATGGCTGACTAAT
TTTTTTTATTTATGCAGAGGCCGAGGCCGCCTCGGCCTCTGAGCTATTCCAGAAGTAGTGAGGAGGCTTT
TTTGGAGGCCTAGGGACGTACCCAATTCGCCCTATAGTGAGTCGTATTACGCGCGCTCACTGGCCGTCGT
TTTACAACGTCGTGACTGGGAAAACCCTGGCGTTACCCAACTTAATCGCCTTGCAGCACATCCCCCTTTC
GCCAGCTGGCGTAATAGCGAAGAGGCCCGCACCGATCGCCCTTCCCAACAGTTGCGCAGCCTGAATGGCG
AATGGG
[124 nt withheld, positions 3367-3490]
C
[91 nt withheld, positions 3492-3582]
A
[49 nt withheld, positions 3584-3632]
CCTTTGACGTTGGAGTCCACGTTCTTT
[37 nt withheld, positions 3660-3696]
ACCCTATCTCGGTCTATTCTTTTGATTTATAAGGGATTTTGCCGATTTCGGCCTATTGGTTAAAAAATGA
GCTGATTTAACAAAAATTTAACGCGAATTTTAACAAAATATTAACGCTTACAATTTAGGTGGCACTTTTC
GGGGAAATGTGCGCGGAACCCCTATTTGTTTATTTTTCTAAATACATTCAAATATGTATCCGCTCATGAG
ACAATAACCCTGATAAATGCTTCAATAATATTGAAAAAGGAAGAGTATGAGTATTCAACATTTCCGTGTC
GCCCTTATTCCCTTTTTTGCGGCATTTTGCCTTCCTGTTTTTGCTCACCCAGAAACGCTGGTGAAAGTAA
AAGATGCTGAAGATCAGTTGGGTGCACGAGTGGGTTACATCGAACTGGATCTCAACAGCGGTAAGATCCT
TGAGAGTTTTCGCCCCGAAGAACGTTTTCCAATGATGAGCACTTTTAAAGTTCTGCTATGTGGCGCGGTA
TTATCCCGTATTGACGCCGGGCAAGAGCAACTCGGTCGCCGCATACACTATTCTCAGAATGACTTGGTTG
AGTACTCACCAGTCACAGAAAAGCATCTTACGGATGGCATGACAGTAAGAGAATTATGCAGTGCTGCCAT
AACCATGAGTGATAACACTGCGGCCAACTTACTTCTGACAACGATCGGAGGACCGAAGGAGCTAACCGCT
TTTTTGCACAACATGGGGGATCATGTAACTCGCCTTGATCGTTGGGAACCGGAGCTGAATGAAGCCATAC
CAAACGACGAGCGTGACACCACGATGCCTGTAGCAATGGCAACAACGTTGCGCAAACTATTAACTGGCGA
ACTACTTACTCTAGCTTCCCGGCAACAATTAATAGACTGGATGGAGGCGGATAAAGTTGCAGGACCACTT
CTGCGCTCGGCCCTTCCGGCTGGCTGGTTTATTGCTGATAAATCTGGAGCCGGTGAGCGTGGGTCTCGCG
GTATCATTGCAGCACTGGGGCCAGATGGTAAGCCCTCCCGTATCGTAGTTATCTACACGACGGGGAGTCA
GGCAACTATGGATGAACGAAATAGACAGATCGCTGAGATAGGTGCCTCACTGATTAAGCATTGGTAACTG
TCAGACCAAGTTTACTCATATATACTTTAGATTGATTTAAAACTTCATTTTTAATTTAAAAGGATCTAGG
TGAAGATCCTTTTTGATAATCTCATGACCAAAATCCCTTAACGTGAGTTTTCGTTCCACTGAGCGTCAGA
CCCCGTAGAAAAGATCAAAGGATCTTCTTGAGATCCTTTTTTTCTGCGCGTAATCTGCTGCTTGCAAACA
AAAAAACCACCGCTACCAGCGGTGGTTTGTTTGCCGGATCAAGAGCTACCAACTCTTTTTCCGAAGGTAA
CTGGCTTCAGCAGAGCGCAGATACCAAATACTGTTCTTCTAGTGTAGCCGTAGTTAGGCCACCACTTCAA
GAACTCTGTAGCACCGCCTACATACCTCGCTCTGCTAATCCTGTTACCAGTGGCTGCTGCCAGTGGCGAT
AAGTCGTGTCTTACCGGGTTGGACTCAAGACGATAGTTACCGGATAAGGCGCAGCGGTCGGGCTGAACGG
GGGGTTCGTGCACACAGCCCAGCTTGGAGCGAACGACCTACACCGAACTGAGATACCTACAGCGTGAGCT
ATGAGAAAGCGCCACGCTTCCCGAAGGGAGAAAGGCGGACAGGTATCCGGTAAGCGGCAGGGTCGGAACA
GGAGAGCGCACGAGGGAGCTTCCAGGGGGAAACGCCTGGTATCTTTATAGTCCTGTCGGGTTTCGCCACC
TCTGACTTGAGCGTCGATTTTTGTGATGCTCGTCAGGGGGGCGGAGCCTATGGAAAAACGCCAGCAACGC
GGCCTTTTTACGGTTCCTGGCCTTTTGCTGGCCTTTTGCTCACATGTTCTTTCCTGCGTTATCCCCTGAT
TCTGTGGATAACCGTATTACCGCCTTTGAGTGAGCTGATACCGCTCGCCGCAGCCGAACGACCGAGCGCA
GCGAGTCAGTGAGCGAGGAAGCGGAAGAGCGCCCAATACGCAAACCGCCTCTCCCCGCGCGTTGGCCGAT
TCATTAATGCAGCTGGCACGACAGGTTTCCCGACTGGAAAGCGGGCAGTGAGCGCAACGCAATTAATGTG
AGTTAGCTCACTCATTAGGCACCCCAGGCTTTACACTTTATGCTTCCGGCTCGTATGTTGTGTGGAATTG
TGAGCGGATAACAATTTCACACAGGAAACAGCTATGACCATGATTACGCCAAGCGCGCAATTAACCCTCA
CTAAAGGGAACAAAAGCTGGAGCTGCAAGCTTAATGTAGTCTTATGCAATACTCTTGTAGTCTTGCAACA
TGGTAACGATGAGTTAGCAACATGCCTTACAAGGAGAGAAAAAGCACCGTGCATGCCGATTGGTGGAAGT
AAGGTGGTACGATCGTGCCTTATTAGGAAGGCAACAGACGGGTCTGACATGGATTGGACGAACCACTGAA
TTGCCGCATTGCAGAGATATTGTATTTAAGTGCCTAGCTCGATACATAAACGGGTCTCTCTGGTTAGACC
AGATCTGAGCCTGGGAGCTCTCTGGCTAACTAGGGAACCCACTGCTTAAGCCTCAATAAAGCTTGCCTTG
AGTGCTTCAAGTAGTGTGTGCCCGTCTGTTGTGTGACTCTGGTAACTAGAGATCCCTCAGACCCTTTTAG
TCAGTGTGGAAAATCTCTAGCAGTGGCGCCCGAACAGGGACTTGAAAGCGAAAGGGAAACCAGAGGAGCT
CTCTCGACGCAGGACTCGGCTTGCTGAAGCGCGCACGGCAAGAGGCGAGGGGCGGCGACTGGTGAGTACG
CCAAAAATTTTGACTAGCGGAGGCTAGAAGGAGAGAGATGGGTGCGAGAGCGTCAGTATTAAGCGGGGGA
GAATTAGATCGCGATGGGAAAAAATTCGGTTAAGGCCAGGGGGAAAGAAAAAATATAAATTAAAACATAT
AGTATGGGCAAGCAGGGAGCTAGAACGATTCGCAGTTAATCCTGGCCTGTTAGAAACATCAGAAGGCTGT
AGACAAATACTGGGACAGCTACAACCATCCCTTCAGACAGGATCAGAAGAACTTAGATCATTATATAATA
CAGTAGCAACCCTCTATTGTGTGCATCAAAGGATAGAGATAAAAGACACCAAGGAAGCTTTAGACAAGAT
AGAGGAAGAGCAAAACAAAAGTAAGACCACCGCACAGCAAGCGGCCGCTGATCTTCAGACCTGGAGGAGG
AGATATGAGGGACAATTGGAGAAGTGAATTATATAAATATAAAGTAGTAAAAATTGAACCATTAGGAGTA
GCACCCACCAAGGCAAAGAGAAGAGTGGTGCAGAGAGAAAAAAGAGCAGTGGGAATAGGAGCTTTGTTCC
TTGGGTTCTTGGGAGCAGCAGGAAGCACTATGGGCGCAGCGTCAATGACGCTGACGGTACAGGCCAGACA
ATTATTGTCTGGTATAGTGCAGCAGCAGAACAATTTGCTGAGGGCTATTGAGGCGCAACAGCATCTGTTG
CAACTCACAGTCTGGGGCATCAAGCAGCTCCAGGCAAGAATCCTGGCTGTGGAAAGATACCTAAAGGATC
AACAGCTCCTGGGGATTTGGGGTTGCTCTGGAAAACTCATTTGCACCACTGCTGTGCCTTGGAATGCTAG
TTGGAGTAATAAATCTCTGGAACAGATTTGGAATCACACGACCTGGATGGAGTGGGACAGAGAAATTAAC
AATTACACAAGCTTAATACACTCCTTAATTGAAGAATCGCAAAACCAGCAAGAAAAGAATGAACAAGAAT
TATTGGAATTAGATAAATGGGCAAGTTTGTGGAATTGGTTTAACATAACAAATTGGCTGTGGTATATAAA
ATTATTCATAATGATAGTAGGAGGCTTGGTAGGTTTAAGAATAGTTTTTGCTGTACTTTCTATAGTGAAT
AGAGTTAGGCAGGGATATTCACCATTATCGTTTCAGACCCACCTCCCAACCCCGAGGGGACCCAGAGAGG
GCCTATTTCCCATGATTCCTTCATATTTGCATATACGATACAAGGCTGTTAGAGAGATAATTAGAATTAA
TTTGACTGTAAACACAAAGATATTAGTACAAAATACGTGACGTAGAAAGTAATAATTTCTTGGGTAGTTT
GCAGTTTTAAAATTATGTTTTAAAATGGACTATCATATGCTTACCGTAACTTGAAAGTATTTCGATTTCT
TGGCTTTATATATCTTGTGGAAAGGACGAAACACCGCCACCCTGTTAACAATGTGAGTTTTAGAGCTAGA
AATAGCAAGTTAAAATAAGGCTAGTCCGTTATCAACTTGAAAAAGTGGCACCGAGTCGGTGCTTTTTTAA
GCTTGGCGTAACTAGATCTTGAGACAAATGGCAGTATTCATCCACAATTTTAAAAGAAAAGGGGGGATTG
GGGGGTACAGTGCAGGGGAAAGAATAGTAGACATAATAGCAACAGACATACAAACTAAAGAATTACAAAA
ACAAATTACAAAAATTCAAAATTTTCGGGTTTATTACAGGGACAGCAGAGATCCACTTTGGCGCCGGCTC
GAGGGGG
Features (pLannotate 1.2.2; 29 found; start..end, strand, type, name):
     14..80      +  CDS            small t antigen (fragment): SV40 (simian virus 40) small t antigen
    106..317     +  promoter       EF-1α core promoter: core promoter for human elongation factor EF-1α
    318..1256    +  intron         EF-1α intron A: intron upstream of the start codon of human EF-1α
   1278..1877    +  CDS            PuroR (fragment): puromycin N-acetyltransferase; pac from Streptomyces; confers resistance to puromycin
   1893..2481    +  misc_feature   WPRE: woodchuck hepatitis virus posttranscriptional regulatory element
   2532..2551    +  misc_feature   cPPT/CTS (fragment): central polypurine tract and central termination sequence of HIV-1
   2553..2786    +  LTR            3' LTR (ΔU3): self-inactivating 3' long terminal repeat (LTR) from HIV-1
   2864..2985    +  polyA_signal   SV40 poly(A) signal: SV40 polyadenylation signal
   3025..3160    +  rep_origin     SV40 ori: SV40 origin of replication
   3181..3199    -  promoter       T7 promoter: promoter for bacteriophage T7 RNA polymerase
   3207..3362    +  CDS            lacZα (fragment): LacZα fragment of β-galactosidase; lacZ fragment
   3367..3795    +  rep_origin     f1 ori (sequence partly withheld): f1 bacteriophage origin of replication; arrow indicates direction of (+) strand synthesis
   3848..3952    +  promoter       AmpR promoter: bla
   3953..4813    +  CDS            AmpR: β-lactamase; bla; confers resistance to ampicillin, carbenicillin, and related antibiotics
   4984..5572    +  rep_origin     ori: high-copy-number ColE1/pMB1/pBR322/pUC origin of replication
   5755..5847    +  CDS            lacI (fragment): lac repressor; lacI; The lac repressor binds to the lac operator to inhibit transcription in E. coli. This inhibition can be relieved by adding lactose or isopropyl-β-D-thiogalactopyranoside (IPTG).
   5860..5881    +  protein_bind   CAP binding site: CAP binding activates transcription in the presence of cAMP. E. coli catabolite activator protein
   5896..5926    +  promoter       lac promoter: promoter for the E. coli lac operon
   5934..5950    +  protein_bind   lac operator: The lac repressor binds to the lac operator to inhibit transcription in E. coli. This inhibition can be relieved by adding lactose or isopropyl-β-D-thiogalactopyranoside (IPTG). lac repressor encoded by lacI
   5995..6013    +  promoter       T3 promoter: promoter for bacteriophage T3 RNA polymerase
   6041..6267    +  promoter       RSV promoter: Rous sarcoma virus enhancer/promoter
   6268..6448    +  LTR            5' LTR (truncated): truncated 5' long terminal repeat (LTR) from HIV-1
   6495..6620    +  misc_feature   HIV-1 Ψ: packaging signal of human immunodeficiency virus type 1
   6604..6967    +  CDS            HIV-1 gag (fragment): gag protein from human immunodeficiency virus 1; gag
   7113..7346    +  misc_feature   RRE: The Rev response element (RRE) of HIV-1 allows for Rev-dependent mRNA export from the nucleus to the cytoplasm.
   7723..7749    +  CDS            Rev (fragment): human immunodeficiency virus 1 (HIV-1) Rev protein; rev; enhances nuclear export of unspliced and incompletely spliced viral mRNAs
   7753..7993    +  promoter       U6 promoter: RNA polymerase III promoter for human U6 snRNA
   8023..8098    +  misc_RNA       gRNA scaffold: guide RNA scaffold for the Streptococcus pyogenes CRISPR/Cas9 system
   8154..8271    +  misc_feature   cPPT/CTS: central polypurine tract and central termination sequence of HIV-1
