[The description below was written by a language model from this plasmid's Addgene catalogue record and pLannotate feature annotations shown in this document.]
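Description:
GSAP gRNA (BRDN0001148675) is a third-generation lentiviral CRISPR guide plasmid built on the lentiGuide-Puro backbone and designed to target the human GSAP gene (also recorded as PION; the guide was designed against a RefSeq transcript of this gene). It is propagated in E. coli as a high-copy plasmid through a ColE1/pUC-type origin with ampicillin selection from the bla gene. The backbone also carries an f1 origin, an SV40 origin and poly(A) signal, and remnants of lac and phage-promoter cloning sequences.

The transfer cassette is framed by an RSV promoter-driven truncated HIV-1 5' LTR and a self-inactivating ΔU3 3' LTR. Because the chimeric 5' LTR makes genomic RNA production Tat-independent, and the deleted 3' LTR disables LTR promoter activity after integration, the vector fits the third-generation packaging scheme. Between the LTRs lie the Ψ packaging signal with a partial gag sequence, the Rev response element for nuclear export of the viral RNA, and a cPPT/CTS that aids nuclear import.

The payload has two units. A human U6 RNA polymerase III promoter drives the GSAP-specific spacer fused to the Streptococcus pyogenes Cas9 guide RNA scaffold. Downstream, an EF-1α core promoter with its intron A expresses puromycin N-acetyltransferase, followed by a WPRE to enhance transcript expression, allowing puromycin selection of transduced mammalian cells.

The plasmid does not encode Cas9, so it must be paired with a separate Cas9 lentivector or used in Cas9-expressing cells to disrupt GSAP. It belongs to a human kinome guide collection built using optimized sgRNA design rules.
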