Addgene plasmid #75796: GSAP gRNA (BRDN0001148675)
Purpose: 3rd generation lentiviral gRNA plasmid targeting human GSAP
Depositing lab: John Doench & David Root. Depositing organization: Broad Institute. Publication: Optimized sgRNA design to maximize activity and minimize off-target effects of CRISPR-Cas9. Doench JG, Fusi N, Sullender M, Hegde M, Vaimberg EW, Donovan KF, Smith I, Tothova Z, Wilen C, Orchard R, Virgin HW, Listgarten J, Root DE. Nat Biotechnol. 2016 Jan 18. doi: 10.1038/nbt.3437. PubMed 26780180.
Backbone
  Vector backbone: lentiGuide-Puro
  Backbone manufacturer: Zhang Lab (Addgene plasmid # 52963)
  Vector type: Mammalian Expression, Lentiviral, CRISPR
  Selectable markers: Puromycin
Growth in bacteria
  Bacterial resistance: Ampicillin, 100 μg/mL
  Growth temperature: 37°C
  Growth strain: DH5alpha
  Copy number: High Copy
Gene/Insert
  Gene/Insert name: GSAP (alt names: GSAP; NM_017439.3)
  gRNA/shRNA sequence: CCACCCTGTTAACAATGTGA
  Species: H. sapiens (human)
  Entrez Gene: PION (a.k.a. MGC126548, DKFZp667B242)
  Promoter: hU6
  Cloning method: Unknown
  Sequencing primers: 5′ U6-F; 3′ pS2-R
Terms and licenses: Academic/Nonprofit Terms; Industry Terms: Not Available to Industry
Depositor comments: The gRNA was designed to target the following Genbank reference sequence(s): NM_017439.3. Note that this plasmid does NOT contain Cas9. It should be used in conjunction with lentiCas9-Blast (Addgene #52962) or otherwise with cell lines already expressing Cas9. Browse the full kinome gRNA library at http://www.addgene.org/pooled-library/broadgpp-human-kinome/ or visit http://www.broadinstitute.org/rnai/public/ for detailed protocols and information.
How to cite: GSAP gRNA (BRDN0001148675) was a gift from John Doench & David Root (Addgene plasmid # 75796 ; http://n2t.net/addgene:75796 ; RRID:Addgene_75796)
