>Addgene plasmid #75796 | GSAP gRNA (BRDN0001148675) | depositor partial sequence | sequence record 143256 | Target Sequence
CCACCCTGTTAACAATGTGA
