>Addgene plasmid #75796 | GSAP gRNA (BRDN0001148675) | addgene partial sequence | sequence record 184583 | hU6-F
CGTGACGTAGAAAGTAATAATTTCTTGGGTAGTTTGCAGTTTTAAAATTATGTTTTAAAATGGACTATCA
TATGCTTACCGTAACTTGAAAGTATTTCGATTTCTTGGCTTTATATATCTTGTGGAAAGGACGAAACACC
GCCACCCTGTTAACAATGTGAGTTTTAGAGCTAGAAATAGCAAGTTAAAATAAGGCTAGTCCGTTATCAA
CTTGAAAAAGTGGCACCGAGTCGGTGCTTTTTTAAGCTTGGCGTAACTAGATCTTGAGACAAATGGCAGT
ATTCATCCACAATTTTAAAAGAAAAGGGGGGATTGGGGGGTACAGTGCAGGGGAAAGAATAGTAGACATA
ATAGCAACAGACATACAAACTAAAGAATTACAAAAACAAATTACAAAAATTCAAAATTTTCGGGTTTATT
ACAGGGACAGCAGAGATCCACTTTGGCGCCGGCTCGAGGGGGCCCGGGTGCAAAGATGGATAAAGTTTTA
AACAGAGAGGAATCTTTGCAGCTAATGGACCTTCTAGGTCTTGAAAGGAGTGGGAATTGGCTCCGGTGCC
CGTCAGTGGG
